Addgene plasmid #154175: pCMV(WT)-mouse-full-length-CHMP3-HA
Purpose: expresses mouse CHMP3 in mammalian cells
Depositing lab: Wesley Sundquist. Depositing organization: University of Utah. Publication: RetroCHMP3 blocks budding of enveloped viruses without blocking cytokinesis. Rheinemann L, Downhour DM, Bredbenner K, Mercenne G, Davenport KA, Schmitt PT, Necessary CR, McCullough J, Schmitt AP, Simon SM, Sundquist WI, Elde NC. Cell. 2021 Sep 27. pii: S0092-8674(21)01055-2. doi: 10.1016/j.cell.2021.09.008. PubMed 34597582.
Backbone
  Vector backbone: pCMV(WT)
  Backbone manufacturer: EvNO00601609
  Backbone size w/o insert (bp): 5422
  Total vector size (bp): 6124
  Vector type: Mammalian Expression
Growth in bacteria
  Bacterial resistance: Ampicillin, 100 μg/mL
  Growth temperature: 37°C
  Growth strain: DH5alpha
  Copy number: Unknown
Gene/Insert
  Gene/Insert name: CHMP3
  Species: M. musculus (mouse)
  Insert size (bp): 702
  Entrez Gene: Chmp3 (a.k.a. 25.1, 4921505F14Rik, 9130011K15Rik, CGI-49, D6Ertd286e, NEDF, Vps24)
  Promoter: CMV
  Tag / fusion protein: HA (C terminal on insert)
  Cloning method: Restriction Enzyme; 5′ cloning site ApaI (not destroyed); 3′ cloning site HindIII (not destroyed)
  Sequencing primers: 5′ TAATACGACTCACTATAGGG
Resource information
  A portion of this plasmid was derived from a plasmid made by: Diane Downhour, Nels Elde laboratory, University of Utah
Terms and licenses: Academic/Nonprofit Terms; Industry Terms: Not Available to Industry
How to cite: pCMV(WT)-mouse-full-length-CHMP3-HA was a gift from Wesley Sundquist (Addgene plasmid # 154175 ; http://n2t.net/addgene:154175 ; RRID:Addgene_154175)
