[The description below was written by a language model from this plasmid's Addgene catalogue record and pLannotate feature annotations shown in this document.]
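Description:
pCMV(WT)-mouse-full-length-CHMP3-HA is a 6.1 kb mammalian expression plasmid built on the pCMV(WT) backbone that produces full-length mouse CHMP3 (also known as Vps24) carrying a C-terminal HA epitope tag. It is propagated in E. coli through a high-copy ColE1/pUC-type origin and selected with ampicillin via the β-lactamase gene and its native promoter. An f1 origin is also present, along with small annotated remnants of lac regulatory sequence and a pBR322 bom fragment that are backbone carry-over rather than functional payload.

The expression cassette consists of the human cytomegalovirus immediate-early enhancer and promoter, followed by a T7 promoter that can serve for in vitro transcription or as a sequencing primer site. Next come the Chmp3 coding sequence, cloned between ApaI and HindIII sites, and a bovine growth hormone polyadenylation signal. The tag is annotated as a short fragment of a 3xHA element, which fits the single HA tag listed in the catalogue entry. A brief match to a truncated HIV-1 5' LTR just downstream of the CMV promoter is only a few dozen bases long and does not indicate a lentiviral vector. A separate SV40 early promoter drives the neomycin phosphotransferase gene, terminated by an SV40 poly(A) signal, which should allow G418 selection of stably transfected mammalian cells.

CHMP3 is a core ESCRT-III subunit involved in multivesicular body formation and membrane scission. The associated work concerns truncated retroCHMP3 variants that block enveloped virus budding without blocking cytokinesis. This full-length construct would plausibly serve as a comparison protein there, although the record itself states only that the plasmid expresses mouse CHMP3 in mammalian cells.
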