Features (pLannotate 1.2.2; 21 found; start..end, strand, type, name):
     20..72      -  misc_feature   bom (fragment): basis of mobility region from pBR322
    227..606     +  enhancer       CMV enhancer: human cytomegalovirus immediate early enhancer
    607..810     +  promoter       CMV promoter: human cytomegalovirus (CMV) immediate early promoter
    806..839     +  LTR            5' LTR (truncated) (fragment): truncated 5' long terminal repeat (LTR) from HIV-1
    855..873     +  promoter       T7 promoter: promoter for bacteriophage T7 RNA polymerase
    916..1587    +  CDS            Chmp3: CHMP3_MOUSE - Also known as Vps24. Experimental evidence at protein level: Swiss-Prot protein existence level 1. Probable core component of the endosomal sorting required for transport complex III (ESCRT-III) which is involved in multivesicular bodies (MVBs) formation and sorting of endosomal cargo proteins into MVBs. MVBs contain intraluminal vesicles (ILVs) that are generated by invagination and scission from the limiting membrane of the endosome and mostly are delivered to lysosomes enabling degradation of membrane proteins, such as stimulated growth factor receptors, lysosomal enzymes and
   1588..1615    +  CDS            3xHA (fragment): three tandem HA epitope tags
   1713..1937    +  polyA_signal   bGH poly(A) signal: bovine growth hormone polyadenylation signal
   1941..1962    +  promoter       SV40 promoter (fragment): SV40 enhancer and early promoter
   1983..2411    +  rep_origin     f1 ori (sequence partly withheld): f1 bacteriophage origin of replication; arrow indicates direction of (+) strand synthesis
   2425..2754    +  promoter       SV40 promoter: SV40 enhancer and early promoter
   2821..3612    +  CDS            neo: KKA2_KLEPN - Also known as kan, nptII. Experimental evidence at protein level: Swiss-Prot protein existence level 1. Resistance to kanamycin, neomycin, paromomycin, ribostamycin, butirosin and gentamicin B. From Klebsiella pneumoniae.
   3636..3794    +  CDS            ble (fragment): BLE_KLEPN - Experimental evidence at protein level: Swiss-Prot protein existence level 1. Binding protein with a strong affinity to the bleomycin family of antibiotics. Binds to CL990; an antimitotic-antibiotic compound. From Klebsiella pneumoniae.
   3789..3910    +  polyA_signal   SV40 poly(A) signal: SV40 polyadenylation signal
   3983..3999    -  protein_bind   lac operator: The lac repressor binds to the lac operator to inhibit transcription in E. coli. This inhibition can be relieved by adding lactose or isopropyl-β-D-thiogalactopyranoside (IPTG). lac repressor encoded by lacI
   4007..4037    -  promoter       lac promoter: promoter for the E. coli lac operon
   4052..4073    -  protein_bind   CAP binding site: CAP binding activates transcription in the presence of cAMP. E. coli catabolite activator protein
   4086..4178    -  CDS            lacI (fragment): lac repressor; lacI; The lac repressor binds to the lac operator to inhibit transcription in E. coli. This inhibition can be relieved by adding lactose or isopropyl-β-D-thiogalactopyranoside (IPTG).
   4361..4949    -  rep_origin     ori: high-copy-number ColE1/pMB1/pBR322/pUC origin of replication
   5120..5980    -  CDS            AmpR: β-lactamase; bla; confers resistance to ampicillin, carbenicillin, and related antibiotics
   5981..6085    -  promoter       AmpR promoter: bla
>Addgene plasmid #154175 | pCMV(WT)-mouse-full-length-CHMP3-HA | addgene full sequence | sequence record 320832 | Addgene NGS Result
GGGAGATCTCCCGATCCCCTATGGTGCACTCTCAGTACAATCTGCTCTGATGCCGCATAGTTAAGCCAGT
ATCTGCTCCCTGCTTGTGTGTTGGAGGTCGCTGAGTAGTGCGCGAGCAAAATTTAAGCTACAACAAGGCA
AGGCTTGACCGACAATTGCATGAAGAATCTGCTTAGGGTTAGGCGTTTTGCGCTGCTTCGCGATGTACGG
GCCAGATATACGCGTTGACATTGATTATTGACTAGTTATTAATAGTAATCAATTACGGGGTCATTAGTTC
ATAGCCCATATATGGAGTTCCGCGTTACATAACTTACGGTAAATGGCCCGCCTGGCTGACCGCCCAACGA
CCCCCGCCCATTGACGTCAATAATGACGTATGTTCCCATAGTAACGCCAATAGGGACTTTCCATTGACGT
CAATGGGTGGAGTATTTACGGTAAACTGCCCACTTGGCAGTACATCAAGTGTATCATATGCCAAGTACGC
CCCCTATTGACGTCAATGACGGTAAATGGCCCGCCTGGCATTATGCCCAGTACATGACCTTATGGGACTT
TCCTACTTGGCAGTACATCTACGTATTAGTCATCGCTATTACCATGGTGATGCGGTTTTGGCAGTACATC
AATGGGCGTGGATAGCGGTTTGACTCACGGGGATTTCCAAGTCTCCACCCCATTGACGTCAATGGGAGTT
TGTTTTGGCACCAAAATCAACGGGACTTTCCAAAATGTCGTAACAACTCCGCCCCATTGACGCAAATGGG
CGGTAGGCGTGTACGGTGGGAGGTCTATATAAGCAGAGCTCTCTGGCTAACTAGAGAACCCACTGCTTAC
TGGCTTATCGAAATTAATACGACTCACTATAGGGAGACCCAAGCTGGCTAGCGTTTAAACGGGCCCCAAT
TTGCCATGGGACTCTTTGGAAAAACCCAGGAGAAGCCTCCCAAAGAGCTGGTTAATGAATGGTCACTGAA
GATCAGAAAGGAAATGAGAGTTGTTGACAGGCAAATAAGAGATATCCAAAGAGAAGAAGAGAAAGTAAAA
CGGTCTGTGAAAGATGCAGCCAAGAAGGGCCAAAAGGAAGTCTGTGTGGTTCTGGCCAAGGAGATGATCA
GGTCAAGGAAAGCCGTGAGCAAGCTCTATGCCTCCAAAGCACACATGAACTCTGTGCTCATGGGCATGAA
GAACCAACTCGCGGTCCTGCGAGTAGCTGGTTCTCTGCAGAAGAGCACAGAAGTGATGAAGGCAATGCAG
AGTCTTGTGAAGATCCCAGAAATCCAGGCCACCATGCGGGAGCTGTCCAAAGAGATGATGAAGGCTGGAA
TCATAGAGGAGATGTTAGAGGATACATTTGAAAGCATGGATGATCAAGAAGAAATGGAAGAAGCAGCTGA
GATGGAGATTGACAGAATCCTCTTTGAAATCACAGCAGGAGCCTTGGGCAAAGCACCCAGTAAAGTAACC
GATGCCCTTCCTGAGCCTGAACCCGCAGGAGCGATGGCTGCCTCCGAAGAGGGAGAAGAGGAAGAAGATG
AAGAGGACCTGGAGGCTATGCAGTCACGGCTGGCCACACTCAGAAGCTACCCATACGATGTTCCAGATTA
CGCTTGAAAGCTTGCTAGCAGATCTTTTTCCCTCTGCCAAAAATTATGGGGACATCATGAAGCCCCTTGA
GCACTTAAGTTTAAACCGCTGATCAGCCTCGACTGTGCCTTCTAGTTGCCAGCCATCTGTTGTTTGCCCC
TCCCCCGTGCCTTCCTTGACCCTGGAAGGTGCCACTCCCACTGTCCTTTCCTAATAAAATGAGGAAATTG
CATCGCATTGTCTGAGTAGGTGTCATTCTATTCTGGGGGGTGGGGTGGGGCAGGACAGCAAGGGGGAGGA
TTGGGAAGACAATAGCAGGCATGCTGGGGATGCGGTGGGCTCTATGGCTTCTGAGGCGGAAAGAACCAGC
TGGGGCTCTAGGGGGTATCCCC
[124 nt withheld, positions 1983-2106]
C
[91 nt withheld, positions 2108-2198]
A
[49 nt withheld, positions 2200-2248]
CCTTTGACGTTGGAGTCCACGTTCTTT
[37 nt withheld, positions 2276-2312]
ACCCTATCTCGGTCTATTCTTTTGATTTATAAGGGATTTTGCCGATTTCGGCCTATTGGTTAAAAAATGA
GCTGATTTAACAAAAATTTAACGCGAATTAATTCTGTGGAATGTGTGTCAGTTAGGGTGTGGAAAGTCCC
CAGGCTCCCCAGCAGGCAGAAGTATGCAAAGCATGCATCTCAATTAGTCAGCAACCAGGTGTGGAAAGTC
CCCAGGCTCCCCAGCAGGCAGAAGTATGCAAAGCATGCATCTCAATTAGTCAGCAACCATAGTCCCGCCC
CTAACTCCGCCCATCCCGCCCCTAACTCCGCCCAGTTCCGCCCATTCTCCGCCCCATGGCTGACTAATTT
TTTTTATTTATGCAGAGGCCGAGGCCGCCTCTGCCTCTGAGCTATTCCAGAAGTAGTGAGGAGGCTTTTT
TGGAGGCCTAGGCTTTTGCAAAAAGCTCCCGGGAGCTTGTATATCCATTTTCGGATCTGATCAAGAGACA
GGATGAGGATCGTTTCGCATGATTGAACAAGATGGATTGCACGCAGGTTCTCCGGCCGCTTGGGTGGAGA
GGCTATTCGGCTATGACTGGGCACAACAGACAATCGGCTGCTCTGATGCCGCCGTGTTCCGGCTGTCAGC
GCAGGGGCGCCCGGTTCTTTTTGTCAAGACCGACCTGTCCGGTGCCCTGAATGAACTGCAGGACGAGGCA
GCGCGGCTATCGTGGCTGGCCACGACGGGCGTTCCTTGCGCAGCTGTGCTCGACGTTGTCACTGAAGCGG
GAAGGGACTGGCTGCTATTGGGCGAAGTGCCGGGGCAGGATCTCCTGTCATCTCACCTTGCTCCTGCCGA
GAAAGTATCCATCATGGCTGATGCAATGCGGCGGCTGCATACGCTTGATCCGGCTACCTGCCCATTCGAC
CACCAAGCGAAACATCGCATCGAGCGAGCACGTACTCGGATGGAAGCCGGTCTTGTCGATCAGGATGATC
TGGACGAAGAGCATCAGGGGCTCGCGCCAGCCGAACTGTTCGCCAGGCTCAAGGCGCGCATGCCCGACGG
CGAGGATCTCGTCGTGACCCATGGCGATGCCTGCTTGCCGAATATCATGGTGGAAAATGGCCGCTTTTCT
GGATTCATCGACTGTGGCCGGCTGGGTGTGGCGGACCGCTATCAGGACATAGCGTTGGCTACCCGTGATA
TTGCTGAAGAGCTTGGCGGCGAATGGGCTGACCGCTTCCTCGTGCTTTACGGTATCGCCGCTCCCGATTC
GCAGCGCATCGCCTTCTATCGCCTTCTTGACGAGTTCTTCTGAGCGGGACTCTGGGGTTCGAAATGACCG
ACCAAGCGACGCCCAACCTGCCATCACGAGATTTCGATTCCACCGCCGCCTTCTATGAAAGGTTGGGCTT
CGGAATCGTTTTCCGGGACGCCGGCTGGATGATCCTCCAGCGCGGGGATCTCATGCTGGAGTTCTTCGCC
CACCCCAACTTGTTTATTGCAGCTTATAATGGTTACAAATAAAGCAATAGCATCACAAATTTCACAAATA
AAGCATTTTTTTCACTGCATTCTAGTTGTGGTTTGTCCAAACTCATCAATGTATCTTATCATGTCTGTAT
ACCGTCGACCTCTAGCTAGAGCTTGGCGTAATCATGGTCATAGCTGTTTCCTGTGTGAAATTGTTATCCG
CTCACAATTCCACACAACATACGAGCCGGAAGCATAAAGTGTAAAGCCTGGGGTGCCTAATGAGTGAGCT
AACTCACATTAATTGCGTTGCGCTCACTGCCCGCTTTCCAGTCGGGAAACCTGTCGTGCCAGCTGCATTA
ATGAATCGGCCAACGCGCGGGGAGAGGCGGTTTGCGTATTGGGCGCTCTTCCGCTTCCTCGCTCACTGAC
TCGCTGCGCTCGGTCGTTCGGCTGCGGCGAGCGGTATCAGCTCACTCAAAGGCGGTAATACGGTTATCCA
CAGAATCAGGGGATAACGCAGGAAAGAACATGTGAGCAAAAGGCCAGCAAAAGGCCAGGAACCGTAAAAA
GGCCGCGTTGCTGGCGTTTTTCCATAGGCTCCGCCCCCCTGACGAGCATCACAAAAATCGACGCTCAAGT
CAGAGGTGGCGAAACCCGACAGGACTATAAAGATACCAGGCGTTTCCCCCTGGAAGCTCCCTCGTGCGCT
CTCCTGTTCCGACCCTGCCGCTTACCGGATACCTGTCCGCCTTTCTCCCTTCGGGAAGCGTGGCGCTTTC
TCATAGCTCACGCTGTAGGTATCTCAGTTCGGTGTAGGTCGTTCGCTCCAAGCTGGGCTGTGTGCACGAA
CCCCCCGTTCAGCCCGACCGCTGCGCCTTATCCGGTAACTATCGTCTTGAGTCCAACCCGGTAAGACACG
ACTTATCGCCACTGGCAGCAGCCACTGGTAACAGGATTAGCAGAGCGAGGTATGTAGGCGGTGCTACAGA
GTTCTTGAAGTGGTGGCCTAACTACGGCTACACTAGAAGAACAGTATTTGGTATCTGCGCTCTGCTGAAG
CCAGTTACCTTCGGAAAAAGAGTTGGTAGCTCTTGATCCGGCAAACAAACCACCGCTGGTAGCGGTGGTT
TTTTTGTTTGCAAGCAGCAGATTACGCGCAGAAAAAAAGGATCTCAAGAAGATCCTTTGATCTTTTCTAC
GGGGTCTGACGCTCAGTGGAACGAAAACTCACGTTAAGGGATTTTGGTCATGAGATTATCAAAAAGGATC
TTCACCTAGATCCTTTTAAATTAAAAATGAAGTTTTAAATCAATCTAAAGTATATATGAGTAAACTTGGT
CTGACAGTTACCAATGCTTAATCAGTGAGGCACCTATCTCAGCGATCTGTCTATTTCGTTCATCCATAGT
TGCCTGACTCCCCGTCGTGTAGATAACTACGATACGGGAGGGCTTACCATCTGGCCCCAGTGCTGCAATG
ATACCGCGAGACCCACGCTCACCGGCTCCAGATTTATCAGCAATAAACCAGCCAGCCGGAAGGGCCGAGC
GCAGAAGTGGTCCTGCAACTTTATCCGCCTCCATCCAGTCTATTAATTGTTGCCGGGAAGCTAGAGTAAG
TAGTTCGCCAGTTAATAGTTTGCGCAACGTTGTTGCCATTGCTACAGGCATCGTGGTGTCACGCTCGTCG
TTTGGTATGGCTTCATTCAGCTCCGGTTCCCAACGATCAAGGCGAGTTACATGATCCCCCATGTTGTGCA
AAAAAGCGGTTAGCTCCTTCGGTCCTCCGATCGTTGTCAGAAGTAAGTTGGCCGCAGTGTTATCACTCAT
GGTTATGGCAGCACTGCATAATTCTCTTACTGTCATGCCATCCGTAAGATGCTTTTCTGTGACTGGTGAG
TACTCAACCAAGTCATTCTGAGAATAGTGTATGCGGCGACCGAGTTGCTCTTGCCCGGCGTCAATACGGG
ATAATACCGCGCCACATAGCAGAACTTTAAAAGTGCTCATCATTGGAAAACGTTCTTCGGGGCGAAAACT
CTCAAGGATCTTACCGCTGTTGAGATCCAGTTCGATGTAACCCACTCGTGCACCCAACTGATCTTCAGCA
TCTTTTACTTTCACCAGCGTTTCTGGGTGAGCAAAAACAGGAAGGCAAAATGCCGCAAAAAAGGGAATAA
GGGCGACACGGAAATGTTGAATACTCATACTCTTCCTTTTTCAATATTATTGAAGCATTTATCAGGGTTA
TTGTCTCATGAGCGGATACATATTTGAATGTATTTAGAAAAATAAACAAATAGGGGTTCCGCGCACATTT
CCCCGAAAAGTGCCACCTGACGTCGACGGATC
